>Addgene plasmid #47585 | EGFP-hPMCA2x/b | addgene partial sequence | sequence record 69742 | SV40pA-R 5'-GAAATTTGTGATGCTATTGC-3'
ACAACAACAATTGCATTCATTTTATGTTTCAGGTTCAGGGGGAGGTGTGGGAGGTTTTTTAAAGCAAGTA
AAACCTCTACAAATGTGGTATGGCTGATTATGATCAGTTATCTAGAGCGGCCGCCTAAAGCGACGTCTCC
AGGCTGTGGATGGGGCTCCCTGGACTTGAAGAGGTAGCTGATTTGCTTGTGTCGGTCGTCAGGTTGATCC
CACTGTCGATGGCGCTGTTGTTCTTGTTGAGGGATGACGGCGGGCTCGAGTTCTGCTTGAGCGCGGCATC
TTCTTCCAGGTCGGTGTCATCAATGAGGGGGATGTGGGGCTGGGAATCTTCGATCCGGAATTCAGGATGA
GCCATGAAGTTATGGATGGAGGTTCGAGATTCAGGCTTTTCTAAACCTTCATAGAGAGAGCTACGGAACG
CCTTCACGACGCGGATCTGTGTCTGGATCCGATTCAGGCCTCGGAACCACAGGATCTGGCCCCGCCGCAG
CTCCCGCTCCGCGTGGTCGATCTCCTCCACGTCCTCGTTGAGCTCCTCCTCCGGGATCTCCTCCTTCTGT
GTGAGCCTGCCTGCCTCCTTGAGGAACTTGAGTCTGCTGGTCGGGATGGTGGCGATGACCTGGCCCCAAA
CGAGCTCTCCTAACCCAATGAATATGCACCACATCCACTGGTCCAGCTGCAGTGGAGAGCAGCTGAATGG
CTTCCCTCCAAACTGCACGATCACTATCTGGATGGCAAAGGTGCCCAGCACGATGGTGCAGAAGATGGGG
TTCCGGAAGATGCCGTCAAA
