>Addgene plasmid #47585 | EGFP-hPMCA2x/b | addgene partial sequence | sequence record 69893 | EGFP-C 5'-CATGGTCCTGCTGGAGTTCGTG-3'
AGTCCGGACTCAGATCCTACCCCTATGATGTGCCTGACTATGCCCACCACCACCACCACCACCTGGTGCC
CAGGGGCAGCAGATCTCGAGCTCAAGCTTCGAATTCTGCAGTCGACGGTACCGCGGTGGCGGCCGCCATG
GGTGACATGACCAACAGCGACTTTTACTCCAAAAACCAAAGAAATGAGTCGAGCCATGGGGGCGAGTTCG
GGTGCACAATGGAGGAGCTCCGCTCCCTCATGGAGCTGCGGGGCACTGAGGCTGTGGTCAAGATCAAGGA
GACTTATGGGGACACCGAAGCCATCTGCCGGCGCCTCAAAACCTCACCTGTTGAAGGTTTGCCGGACACC
GCTCCAGACCTGGAAAAGAGAAAGCAAATTTTTGGGCAAAACTTTATACCTCCAAAGAAGCCAAAAACCT
TCCTGCAGCTCGTGTGGGAGGCGCTGCAGGACGTGACGCTCATCATCCTGGAGATTGCCGCCATCATCTC
CCTGGGGCTGTCCTTCTACCACCCGCCCGGCGAGGGCAACGAAGGATGTGCGACGGCCCAGGGTGGGGCA
GA
