[The description below was written by a language model from this plasmid's Addgene catalogue record.]
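Description:
EGFP-hPMCA2x/b is a mammalian expression plasmid built on a modified version of the Clontech pEGFP-C1 backbone (about 4.7 kb without insert). It is maintained in E. coli as a high-copy plasmid under kanamycin selection. No feature table accompanies the record, so the origin of replication, any mammalian selection marker and the exact insert size are not documented here. The use of an SV40 polyA reverse sequencing primer does suggest that an SV40 polyadenylation signal lies downstream of the insert, as in the parental vector.

The insert is the human ATP2B2 coding sequence for plasma membrane Ca2+-ATPase isoform 2 (PMCA2), specifically the x/b splice variant, cloned between SacII and XbaI sites that are both retained. Transcription is driven by the CMV promoter, a strong constitutive promoter in most mammalian cell types. The backbone supplies an N-terminal EGFP-HA-His tag, so the pump is produced as a fusion protein. EGFP allows direct fluorescence imaging in cells. The HA epitope allows antibody detection, and the histidine tag allows detection or affinity capture.

The associated publication examines how alternative splicing of the first intracellular loop of PMCA2 changes its membrane targeting. This points to the plasmid's main use: transfecting mammalian cells to visualise the localisation of this splice form, typically alongside other PMCA2 variants. It should also suit general studies of PMCA2 expression, trafficking and calcium extrusion.
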