Addgene plasmid #47585: EGFP-hPMCA2x/b
Depositing lab: Emanuel Strehler. Depositing organization: Mayo Foundation for Medical Education and Research. Publication: Alternative splicing of the first intracellular loop of plasma membrane Ca2+-ATPase isoform 2 alters its membrane targeting. Chicka MC, Strehler EE. J Biol Chem. 2003 May 16;278(20):18464-70. Epub 2003 Mar 6. 10.1074/jbc.M301482200 PubMed 12624087.
Backbone
  Vector backbone: pEGFP-C1
  Backbone manufacturer: Clontech; modified as described in Rogers et al JBC 2002
  Backbone size w/o insert (bp): 4700
  Vector type: Mammalian Expression
Growth in bacteria
  Bacterial resistance: Kanamycin, 50 μg/mL
  Growth temperature: 37°C
  Growth strain: DH5alpha
  Copy number: High Copy
Gene/Insert
  Gene/Insert name: pMCA2x/b (alt names: ATPase, Ca++ transporting, plasma membrane 2; ATP2B2)
  Species: H. sapiens (human)
  Entrez Gene: ATP2B2 (a.k.a. DFNA82, PMCA2, PMCA2a, PMCA2i)
  Promoter: CMV
  Tag / fusion protein: EGFP-HA-His (N terminal on backbone)
  Cloning method: Restriction Enzyme; 5′ cloning site SacII (not destroyed); 3′ cloning site XbaI (not destroyed)
  Sequencing primers: 5′ EGFP-C; 3′ SV40pA-R
Terms and licenses: Academic/Nonprofit Terms; Industry Terms: Not Available to Industry
Depositor comments: x/b splice variant of human PMCA2
How to cite: EGFP-hPMCA2x/b was a gift from Emanuel Strehler (Addgene plasmid # 47585 ; http://n2t.net/addgene:47585 ; RRID:Addgene_47585)
